Addgene plasmid #76194: PIK3CB gRNA (BRDN0001147768)
Purpose: 3rd generation lentiviral gRNA plasmid targeting human PIK3CB
Depositing lab: John Doench & David Root. Depositing organization: Broad Institute. Publication: Optimized sgRNA design to maximize activity and minimize off-target effects of CRISPR-Cas9. Doench JG, Fusi N, Sullender M, Hegde M, Vaimberg EW, Donovan KF, Smith I, Tothova Z, Wilen C, Orchard R, Virgin HW, Listgarten J, Root DE. Nat Biotechnol. 2016 Jan 18. doi: 10.1038/nbt.3437. PubMed 26780180.
Backbone
  Vector backbone: lentiGuide-Puro
  Backbone manufacturer: Zhang Lab (Addgene plasmid # 52963)
  Vector type: Mammalian Expression, Lentiviral, CRISPR
  Selectable markers: Puromycin
Growth in bacteria
  Bacterial resistance: Ampicillin, 100 μg/mL
  Growth temperature: 37°C
  Growth strain: DH5alpha
  Copy number: High Copy
Gene/Insert
  Gene/Insert name: PIK3CB (alt names: PIK3CB; NM_006219.2)
  gRNA/shRNA sequence: AAAAATGCGCAAATTCAGCG
  Species: H. sapiens (human)
  Entrez Gene: PIK3CB (a.k.a. P110BETA, PI3K, PI3KBETA, PIK3C1)
  Promoter: hU6
  Cloning method: Unknown
  Sequencing primers: 5′ U6-F; 3′ pS2-R
Terms and licenses: Academic/Nonprofit Terms; Industry Terms: Not Available to Industry
Depositor comments: The gRNA was designed to target the following Genbank reference sequence(s): NM_006219.2. Note that this plasmid does NOT contain Cas9. It should be used in conjunction with lentiCas9-Blast (Addgene #52962) or otherwise with cell lines already expressing Cas9. Browse the full kinome gRNA library at http://www.addgene.org/pooled-library/broadgpp-human-kinome/ or visit http://www.broadinstitute.org/rnai/public/ for detailed protocols and information.
How to cite: PIK3CB gRNA (BRDN0001147768) was a gift from John Doench & David Root (Addgene plasmid # 76194 ; http://n2t.net/addgene:76194 ; RRID:Addgene_76194)
