[The description below was written by a language model from this plasmid's Addgene catalogue record and pLannotate feature annotations shown in this document.]
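Description:
PIK3CB gRNA (BRDN0001147768) is a third-generation lentiviral CRISPR guide plasmid built on the lentiGuide-Puro backbone, designed to deliver a single guide RNA against human PIK3CB (the p110β catalytic subunit of PI3K; the guide was designed against the NM_006219.2 transcript). It is propagated in E. coli as a high-copy plasmid through a ColE1/pUC-type origin with ampicillin selection (AmpR), and the 8.3 kb backbone also carries an f1 origin, an SV40 origin and poly(A) signal, and remnants of lac and T7/T3 promoter elements from the parental cloning vector.

The viral genome is transcribed from a chimeric RSV promoter fused to a truncated HIV-1 5' LTR, which makes production Tat-independent. It contains the Ψ packaging signal with a partial gag sequence, the Rev response element for nuclear export of the full-length RNA, a cPPT/CTS, and a self-inactivating ΔU3 3' LTR. Within this frame, a human U6 RNA polymerase III promoter drives the PIK3CB-specific spacer joined to the Streptococcus pyogenes gRNA scaffold. Downstream, an EF-1α core promoter with its intron A drives puromycin N-acetyltransferase so that transduced mammalian cells can be selected, and a WPRE enhances transcript expression.

The plasmid does not encode Cas9, so it is meant to be used alongside a separate Cas9 vector such as lentiCas9-Blast or in cells that already express Cas9, where it directs cleavage and knockout of PIK3CB. It belongs to a human kinome gRNA collection associated with work on optimized sgRNA design for higher on-target activity and fewer off-target effects.
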