Features (pLannotate 1.2.2; 29 found; start..end, strand, type, name):
     14..80      +  CDS            small t antigen (fragment): SV40 (simian virus 40) small t antigen
    106..317     +  promoter       EF-1α core promoter: core promoter for human elongation factor EF-1α
    318..1256    +  intron         EF-1α intron A: intron upstream of the start codon of human EF-1α
   1278..1877    +  CDS            PuroR (fragment): puromycin N-acetyltransferase; pac from Streptomyces; confers resistance to puromycin
   1893..2481    +  misc_feature   WPRE: woodchuck hepatitis virus posttranscriptional regulatory element
   2532..2551    +  misc_feature   cPPT/CTS (fragment): central polypurine tract and central termination sequence of HIV-1
   2553..2786    +  LTR            3' LTR (ΔU3): self-inactivating 3' long terminal repeat (LTR) from HIV-1
   2864..2985    +  polyA_signal   SV40 poly(A) signal: SV40 polyadenylation signal
   3025..3160    +  rep_origin     SV40 ori: SV40 origin of replication
   3181..3199    -  promoter       T7 promoter: promoter for bacteriophage T7 RNA polymerase
   3207..3362    +  CDS            lacZα (fragment): LacZα fragment of β-galactosidase; lacZ fragment
   3367..3795    +  rep_origin     f1 ori (sequence partly withheld): f1 bacteriophage origin of replication; arrow indicates direction of (+) strand synthesis
   3848..3952    +  promoter       AmpR promoter: bla
   3953..4813    +  CDS            AmpR: β-lactamase; bla; confers resistance to ampicillin, carbenicillin, and related antibiotics
   4984..5572    +  rep_origin     ori: high-copy-number ColE1/pMB1/pBR322/pUC origin of replication
   5755..5847    +  CDS            lacI (fragment): lac repressor; lacI; The lac repressor binds to the lac operator to inhibit transcription in E. coli. This inhibition can be relieved by adding lactose or isopropyl-β-D-thiogalactopyranoside (IPTG).
   5860..5881    +  protein_bind   CAP binding site: CAP binding activates transcription in the presence of cAMP. E. coli catabolite activator protein
   5896..5926    +  promoter       lac promoter: promoter for the E. coli lac operon
   5934..5950    +  protein_bind   lac operator: The lac repressor binds to the lac operator to inhibit transcription in E. coli. This inhibition can be relieved by adding lactose or isopropyl-β-D-thiogalactopyranoside (IPTG). lac repressor encoded by lacI
   5995..6013    +  promoter       T3 promoter: promoter for bacteriophage T3 RNA polymerase
   6041..6267    +  promoter       RSV promoter: Rous sarcoma virus enhancer/promoter
   6268..6448    +  LTR            5' LTR (truncated): truncated 5' long terminal repeat (LTR) from HIV-1
   6495..6620    +  misc_feature   HIV-1 Ψ: packaging signal of human immunodeficiency virus type 1
   6604..6967    +  CDS            HIV-1 gag (fragment): gag protein from human immunodeficiency virus 1; gag
   7113..7346    +  misc_feature   RRE: The Rev response element (RRE) of HIV-1 allows for Rev-dependent mRNA export from the nucleus to the cytoplasm.
   7723..7749    +  CDS            Rev (fragment): human immunodeficiency virus 1 (HIV-1) Rev protein; rev; enhances nuclear export of unspliced and incompletely spliced viral mRNAs
   7753..7993    +  promoter       U6 promoter: RNA polymerase III promoter for human U6 snRNA
   8023..8098    +  misc_RNA       gRNA scaffold: guide RNA scaffold for the Streptococcus pyogenes CRISPR/Cas9 system
   8154..8271    +  misc_feature   cPPT/CTS: central polypurine tract and central termination sequence of HIV-1
>Addgene plasmid #76194 | PIK3CB gRNA (BRDN0001147768) | addgene full sequence | sequence record 185366 | Addgene Assembled Sequence
CCCGGGTGCAAAGATGGATAAAGTTTTAAACAGAGAGGAATCTTTGCAGCTAATGGACCTTCTAGGTCTT
GAAAGGAGTGGGAATTGGCTCCGGTGCCCGTCAGTGGGCAGAGCGCACATCGCCCACAGTCCCCGAGAAG
TTGGGGGGAGGGGTCGGCAATTGATCCGGTGCCTAGAGAAGGTGGCGCGGGGTAAACTGGGAAAGTGATG
TCGTGTACTGGCTCCGCCTTTTTCCCGAGGGTGGGGGAGAACCGTATATAAGTGCAGTAGTCGCCGTGAA
CGTTCTTTTTCGCAACGGGTTTGCCGCCAGAACACAGGTAAGTGCCGTGTGTGGTTCCCGCGGGCCTGGC
CTCTTTACGGGTTATGGCCCTTGCGTGCCTTGAATTACTTCCACCTGGCTGCAGTACGTGATTCTTGATC
CCGAGCTTCGGGTTGGAAGTGGGTGGGAGAGTTCGAGGCCTTGCGCTTAAGGAGCCCCTTCGCCTCGTGC
TTGAGTTGAGGCCTGGCCTGGGCGCTGGGGCCGCCGCGTGCGAATCTGGTGGCACCTTCGCGCCTGTCTC
GCTGCTTTCGATAAGTCTCTAGCCATTTAAAATTTTTGATGACCTGCTGCGACGCTTTTTTTCTGGCAAG
ATAGTCTTGTAAATGCGGGCCAAGATCTGCACACTGGTATTTCGGTTTTTGGGGCCGCGGGCGGCGACGG
GGCCCGTGCGTCCCAGCGCACATGTTCGGCGAGGCGGGGCCTGCGAGCGCGGCCACCGAGAATCGGACGG
GGGTAGTCTCAAGCTGGCCGGCCTGCTCTGGTGCCTGGCCTCGCGCCGCCGTGTATCGCCCCGCCCTGGG
CGGCAAGGCTGGCCCGGTCGGCACCAGTTGCGTGAGCGGAAAGATGGCCGCTTCCCGGCCCTGCTGCAGG
GAGCTCAAAATGGAGGACGCGGCGCTCGGGAGAGCGGGCGGGTGAGTCACCCACACAAAGGAAAAGGGCC
TTTCCGTCCTCAGCCGTCGCTTCATGTGACTCCACGGAGTACCGGGCGCCGTCCAGGCACCTCGATTAGT
TCTCGAGCTTTTGGAGTACGTCGTCTTTAGGTTGGGGGGAGGGGTTTTATGCGATGGAGTTTCCCCACAC
TGAGTGGGTGGAGACTGAAGTTAGGCCAGCTTGGCACTTGATGTAATTCTCCTTGGAATTTGCCCTTTTT
GAGTTTGGATCTTGGTTCATTCTCAAGCCTCAGACAGTGGTTCAAAGTTTTTTTCTTCCATTTCAGGTGT
CGTGACGTACGGCCACCATGACCGAGTACAAGCCCACGGTGCGCCTCGCCACCCGCGACGACGTCCCCAG
GGCCGTACGCACCCTCGCCGCCGCGTTCGCCGACTACCCCGCCACGCGCCACACCGTCGATCCGGACCGC
CACATCGAGCGGGTCACCGAGCTGCAAGAACTCTTCCTCACGCGCGTCGGGCTCGACATCGGCAAGGTGT
GGGTCGCGGACGACGGCGCCGCCGTGGCGGTCTGGACCACGCCGGAGAGCGTCGAAGCGGGGGCGGTGTT
CGCCGAGATCGGCCCGCGCATGGCCGAGTTGAGCGGTTCCCGGCTGGCCGCGCAGCAACAGATGGAAGGC
CTCCTGGCGCCGCACCGGCCCAAGGAGCCCGCGTGGTTCCTGGCCACCGTCGGAGTCTCGCCCGACCACC
AGGGCAAGGGTCTGGGCAGCGCCGTCGTGCTCCCCGGAGTGGAGGCGGCCGAGCGCGCCGGGGTGCCCGC
CTTCCTGGAGACCTCCGCGCCCCGCAACCTCCCCTTCTACGAGCGGCTCGGCTTCACCGTCACCGCCGAC
GTCGAGGTGCCCGAAGGACCGCGCACCTGGTGCATGACCCGCAAGCCCGGTGCCTGAACGCGTTAAGTCG
ACAATCAACCTCTGGATTACAAAATTTGTGAAAGATTGACTGGTATTCTTAACTATGTTGCTCCTTTTAC
GCTATGTGGATACGCTGCTTTAATGCCTTTGTATCATGCTATTGCTTCCCGTATGGCTTTCATTTTCTCC
TCCTTGTATAAATCCTGGTTGCTGTCTCTTTATGAGGAGTTGTGGCCCGTTGTCAGGCAACGTGGCGTGG
TGTGCACTGTGTTTGCTGACGCAACCCCCACTGGTTGGGGCATTGCCACCACCTGTCAGCTCCTTTCCGG
GACTTTCGCTTTCCCCCTCCCTATTGCCACGGCGGAACTCATCGCCGCCTGCCTTGCCCGCTGCTGGACA
GGGGCTCGGCTGTTGGGCACTGACAATTCCGTGGTGTTGTCGGGGAAATCATCGTCCTTTCCTTGGCTGC
TCGCCTGTGTTGCCACCTGGATTCTGCGCGGGACGTCCTTCTGCTACGTCCCTTCGGCCCTCAATCCAGC
GGACCTTCCTTCCCGCGGCCTGCTGCCGGCTCTGCGGCCTCTTCCGCGTCTTCGCCTTCGCCCTCAGACG
AGTCGGATCTCCCTTTGGGCCGCCTCCCCGCGTCGACTTTAAGACCAATGACTTACAAGGCAGCTGTAGA
TCTTAGCCACTTTTTAAAAGAAAAGGGGGGACTGGAAGGGCTAATTCACTCCCAACGAAGACAAGATCTG
CTTTTTGCTTGTACTGGGTCTCTCTGGTTAGACCAGATCTGAGCCTGGGAGCTCTCTGGCTAACTAGGGA
ACCCACTGCTTAAGCCTCAATAAAGCTTGCCTTGAGTGCTTCAAGTAGTGTGTGCCCGTCTGTTGTGTGA
CTCTGGTAACTAGAGATCCCTCAGACCCTTTTAGTCAGTGTGGAAAATCTCTAGCAGTACGTATAGTAGT
TCATGTCATCTTATTATTCAGTATTTATAACTTGCAAAGAAATGAATATCAGAGAGTGAGAGGAACTTGT
TTATTGCAGCTTATAATGGTTACAAATAAAGCAATAGCATCACAAATTTCACAAATAAAGCATTTTTTTC
ACTGCATTCTAGTTGTGGTTTGTCCAAACTCATCAATGTATCTTATCATGTCTGGCTCTAGCTATCCCGC
CCCTAACTCCGCCCATCCCGCCCCTAACTCCGCCCAGTTCCGCCCATTCTCCGCCCCATGGCTGACTAAT
TTTTTTTATTTATGCAGAGGCCGAGGCCGCCTCGGCCTCTGAGCTATTCCAGAAGTAGTGAGGAGGCTTT
TTTGGAGGCCTAGGGACGTACCCAATTCGCCCTATAGTGAGTCGTATTACGCGCGCTCACTGGCCGTCGT
TTTACAACGTCGTGACTGGGAAAACCCTGGCGTTACCCAACTTAATCGCCTTGCAGCACATCCCCCTTTC
GCCAGCTGGCGTAATAGCGAAGAGGCCCGCACCGATCGCCCTTCCCAACAGTTGCGCAGCCTGAATGGCG
AATGGG
[124 nt withheld, positions 3367-3490]
C
[91 nt withheld, positions 3492-3582]
A
[49 nt withheld, positions 3584-3632]
CCTTTGACGTTGGAGTCCACGTTCTTT
[37 nt withheld, positions 3660-3696]
ACCCTATCTCGGTCTATTCTTTTGATTTATAAGGGATTTTGCCGATTTCGGCCTATTGGTTAAAAAATGA
GCTGATTTAACAAAAATTTAACGCGAATTTTAACAAAATATTAACGCTTACAATTTAGGTGGCACTTTTC
GGGGAAATGTGCGCGGAACCCCTATTTGTTTATTTTTCTAAATACATTCAAATATGTATCCGCTCATGAG
ACAATAACCCTGATAAATGCTTCAATAATATTGAAAAAGGAAGAGTATGAGTATTCAACATTTCCGTGTC
GCCCTTATTCCCTTTTTTGCGGCATTTTGCCTTCCTGTTTTTGCTCACCCAGAAACGCTGGTGAAAGTAA
AAGATGCTGAAGATCAGTTGGGTGCACGAGTGGGTTACATCGAACTGGATCTCAACAGCGGTAAGATCCT
TGAGAGTTTTCGCCCCGAAGAACGTTTTCCAATGATGAGCACTTTTAAAGTTCTGCTATGTGGCGCGGTA
TTATCCCGTATTGACGCCGGGCAAGAGCAACTCGGTCGCCGCATACACTATTCTCAGAATGACTTGGTTG
AGTACTCACCAGTCACAGAAAAGCATCTTACGGATGGCATGACAGTAAGAGAATTATGCAGTGCTGCCAT
AACCATGAGTGATAACACTGCGGCCAACTTACTTCTGACAACGATCGGAGGACCGAAGGAGCTAACCGCT
TTTTTGCACAACATGGGGGATCATGTAACTCGCCTTGATCGTTGGGAACCGGAGCTGAATGAAGCCATAC
CAAACGACGAGCGTGACACCACGATGCCTGTAGCAATGGCAACAACGTTGCGCAAACTATTAACTGGCGA
ACTACTTACTCTAGCTTCCCGGCAACAATTAATAGACTGGATGGAGGCGGATAAAGTTGCAGGACCACTT
CTGCGCTCGGCCCTTCCGGCTGGCTGGTTTATTGCTGATAAATCTGGAGCCGGTGAGCGTGGGTCTCGCG
GTATCATTGCAGCACTGGGGCCAGATGGTAAGCCCTCCCGTATCGTAGTTATCTACACGACGGGGAGTCA
GGCAACTATGGATGAACGAAATAGACAGATCGCTGAGATAGGTGCCTCACTGATTAAGCATTGGTAACTG
TCAGACCAAGTTTACTCATATATACTTTAGATTGATTTAAAACTTCATTTTTAATTTAAAAGGATCTAGG
TGAAGATCCTTTTTGATAATCTCATGACCAAAATCCCTTAACGTGAGTTTTCGTTCCACTGAGCGTCAGA
CCCCGTAGAAAAGATCAAAGGATCTTCTTGAGATCCTTTTTTTCTGCGCGTAATCTGCTGCTTGCAAACA
AAAAAACCACCGCTACCAGCGGTGGTTTGTTTGCCGGATCAAGAGCTACCAACTCTTTTTCCGAAGGTAA
CTGGCTTCAGCAGAGCGCAGATACCAAATACTGTTCTTCTAGTGTAGCCGTAGTTAGGCCACCACTTCAA
GAACTCTGTAGCACCGCCTACATACCTCGCTCTGCTAATCCTGTTACCAGTGGCTGCTGCCAGTGGCGAT
AAGTCGTGTCTTACCGGGTTGGACTCAAGACGATAGTTACCGGATAAGGCGCAGCGGTCGGGCTGAACGG
GGGGTTCGTGCACACAGCCCAGCTTGGAGCGAACGACCTACACCGAACTGAGATACCTACAGCGTGAGCT
ATGAGAAAGCGCCACGCTTCCCGAAGGGAGAAAGGCGGACAGGTATCCGGTAAGCGGCAGGGTCGGAACA
GGAGAGCGCACGAGGGAGCTTCCAGGGGGAAACGCCTGGTATCTTTATAGTCCTGTCGGGTTTCGCCACC
TCTGACTTGAGCGTCGATTTTTGTGATGCTCGTCAGGGGGGCGGAGCCTATGGAAAAACGCCAGCAACGC
GGCCTTTTTACGGTTCCTGGCCTTTTGCTGGCCTTTTGCTCACATGTTCTTTCCTGCGTTATCCCCTGAT
TCTGTGGATAACCGTATTACCGCCTTTGAGTGAGCTGATACCGCTCGCCGCAGCCGAACGACCGAGCGCA
GCGAGTCAGTGAGCGAGGAAGCGGAAGAGCGCCCAATACGCAAACCGCCTCTCCCCGCGCGTTGGCCGAT
TCATTAATGCAGCTGGCACGACAGGTTTCCCGACTGGAAAGCGGGCAGTGAGCGCAACGCAATTAATGTG
AGTTAGCTCACTCATTAGGCACCCCAGGCTTTACACTTTATGCTTCCGGCTCGTATGTTGTGTGGAATTG
TGAGCGGATAACAATTTCACACAGGAAACAGCTATGACCATGATTACGCCAAGCGCGCAATTAACCCTCA
CTAAAGGGAACAAAAGCTGGAGCTGCAAGCTTAATGTAGTCTTATGCAATACTCTTGTAGTCTTGCAACA
TGGTAACGATGAGTTAGCAACATGCCTTACAAGGAGAGAAAAAGCACCGTGCATGCCGATTGGTGGAAGT
AAGGTGGTACGATCGTGCCTTATTAGGAAGGCAACAGACGGGTCTGACATGGATTGGACGAACCACTGAA
TTGCCGCATTGCAGAGATATTGTATTTAAGTGCCTAGCTCGATACATAAACGGGTCTCTCTGGTTAGACC
AGATCTGAGCCTGGGAGCTCTCTGGCTAACTAGGGAACCCACTGCTTAAGCCTCAATAAAGCTTGCCTTG
AGTGCTTCAAGTAGTGTGTGCCCGTCTGTTGTGTGACTCTGGTAACTAGAGATCCCTCAGACCCTTTTAG
TCAGTGTGGAAAATCTCTAGCAGTGGCGCCCGAACAGGGACTTGAAAGCGAAAGGGAAACCAGAGGAGCT
CTCTCGACGCAGGACTCGGCTTGCTGAAGCGCGCACGGCAAGAGGCGAGGGGCGGCGACTGGTGAGTACG
CCAAAAATTTTGACTAGCGGAGGCTAGAAGGAGAGAGATGGGTGCGAGAGCGTCAGTATTAAGCGGGGGA
GAATTAGATCGCGATGGGAAAAAATTCGGTTAAGGCCAGGGGGAAAGAAAAAATATAAATTAAAACATAT
AGTATGGGCAAGCAGGGAGCTAGAACGATTCGCAGTTAATCCTGGCCTGTTAGAAACATCAGAAGGCTGT
AGACAAATACTGGGACAGCTACAACCATCCCTTCAGACAGGATCAGAAGAACTTAGATCATTATATAATA
CAGTAGCAACCCTCTATTGTGTGCATCAAAGGATAGAGATAAAAGACACCAAGGAAGCTTTAGACAAGAT
AGAGGAAGAGCAAAACAAAAGTAAGACCACCGCACAGCAAGCGGCCGCTGATCTTCAGACCTGGAGGAGG
AGATATGAGGGACAATTGGAGAAGTGAATTATATAAATATAAAGTAGTAAAAATTGAACCATTAGGAGTA
GCACCCACCAAGGCAAAGAGAAGAGTGGTGCAGAGAGAAAAAAGAGCAGTGGGAATAGGAGCTTTGTTCC
TTGGGTTCTTGGGAGCAGCAGGAAGCACTATGGGCGCAGCGTCAATGACGCTGACGGTACAGGCCAGACA
ATTATTGTCTGGTATAGTGCAGCAGCAGAACAATTTGCTGAGGGCTATTGAGGCGCAACAGCATCTGTTG
CAACTCACAGTCTGGGGCATCAAGCAGCTCCAGGCAAGAATCCTGGCTGTGGAAAGATACCTAAAGGATC
AACAGCTCCTGGGGATTTGGGGTTGCTCTGGAAAACTCATTTGCACCACTGCTGTGCCTTGGAATGCTAG
TTGGAGTAATAAATCTCTGGAACAGATTTGGAATCACACGACCTGGATGGAGTGGGACAGAGAAATTAAC
AATTACACAAGCTTAATACACTCCTTAATTGAAGAATCGCAAAACCAGCAAGAAAAGAATGAACAAGAAT
TATTGGAATTAGATAAATGGGCAAGTTTGTGGAATTGGTTTAACATAACAAATTGGCTGTGGTATATAAA
ATTATTCATAATGATAGTAGGAGGCTTGGTAGGTTTAAGAATAGTTTTTGCTGTACTTTCTATAGTGAAT
AGAGTTAGGCAGGGATATTCACCATTATCGTTTCAGACCCACCTCCCAACCCCGAGGGGACCCAGAGAGG
GCCTATTTCCCATGATTCCTTCATATTTGCATATACGATACAAGGCTGTTAGAGAGATAATTAGAATTAA
TTTGACTGTAAACACAAAGATATTAGTACAAAATACGTGACGTAGAAAGTAATAATTTCTTGGGTAGTTT
GCAGTTTTAAAATTATGTTTTAAAATGGACTATCATATGCTTACCGTAACTTGAAAGTATTTCGATTTCT
TGGCTTTATATATCTTGTGGAAAGGACGAAACACCGAAAAATGCGCAAATTCAGCGGTTTTAGAGCTAGA
AATAGCAAGTTAAAATAAGGCTAGTCCGTTATCAACTTGAAAAAGTGGCACCGAGTCGGTGCTTTTTTAA
GCTTGGCGTAACTAGATCTTGAGACAAATGGCAGTATTCATCCACAATTTTAAAAGAAAAGGGGGGATTG
GGGGGTACAGTGCAGGGGAAAGAATAGTAGACATAATAGCAACAGACATACAAACTAAAGAATTACAAAA
ACAAATTACAAAAATTCAAAATTTTCGGGTTTATTACAGGGACAGCAGAGATCCACTTTGGCGCCGGCTC
GAGGGGG
