>Addgene plasmid #76194 | PIK3CB gRNA (BRDN0001147768) | depositor partial sequence | sequence record 143654 | Target Sequence
AAAAATGCGCAAATTCAGCG
