>Addgene plasmid #76194 | PIK3CB gRNA (BRDN0001147768) | addgene partial sequence | sequence record 185365 | hU6-F
TAGAAAGTAATAATTTCTTGGGTAGTTTGCAGTTTTAAAATTATGTTTTAAAATGGACTATCATATGCTT
ACCGTAACTTGAAAGTATTTCGATTTCTTGGCTTTATATATCTTGTGGAAAGGACGAAACACCGAAAAAT
GCGCAAATTCAGCGTTTTAGAGCTAGAAATAGCAAGTTAAAATAAGGCTAGTCCGTTATCAACTTGAAAA
AGTGGCACCGAGTCGGTGCTTTTTTAAGCTTGGCGTAACTAGATCTTGAGACAAATGGCAGTATTCATCC
ACAATTTTAAAAGAAAAGGGGGGATTGGGGGGTACAGTGCAGGGGAAAGAATAGTAGACATAATAGCAAC
AGACATACAAACTAAAGAATTACAAAAACAAATTACAAAAATTCAAAATTTTCGGGTTTATTACAGGGAC
AGCAGAGATCCACTTTGGCGCCGGCTCGAGGGGGCCCGGGTGCAAAGATGGATAAAGTTTTAAACAGAGA
GGAATCTTTGCAGCTAATGGACCTTCTAGGTCTTGAAAGGAGTGGGAATTGGCTCCGGTGCCCGTCAGTG
GGCAGAGCGC
